Addgene plasmid #129445: pET28a HAT epitope
Purpose: expression of HAT epitope
Depositing lab: Oskar Laur. Depositing organization: Emory University.
Backbone
  Vector backbone: pET28a
  Vector type: Bacterial Expression
Growth in bacteria
  Bacterial resistance: Kanamycin, 50 μg/mL
  Growth temperature: 37°C
  Growth strain: DH5alpha
  Copy number: Low Copy
Gene/Insert
  Gene/Insert name: HAT epitope
  Species: Synthetic
  Cloning method: Ligation Independent Cloning
Terms and licenses: Academic/Nonprofit Terms; Industry Terms: Not Available to Industry
How to cite: pET28a HAT epitope was a gift from Oskar Laur (Addgene plasmid # 129445 ; http://n2t.net/addgene:129445 ; RRID:Addgene_129445)
