[The description below was written by a language model from this plasmid's Addgene catalogue record and pLannotate feature annotations shown in this document.]
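Description:
pET28a HAT epitope is a bacterial expression plasmid of about 5.3 kb built on the pET28a backbone and carrying a synthetic sequence encoding the HAT epitope, inserted by ligation-independent cloning. It is selected with kanamycin through the aph(3')-Ia aminoglycoside phosphotransferase gene. It replicates from a ColE1/pMB1-type origin that is accompanied by the pBR322 bom region and the rop gene, which holds copy number down and matches the record's low-copy designation. An f1 phage origin is also present. The short tetracycline-resistance fragments, the partial AmpR promoter and the predicted open reading frame flagged by the annotation appear to be pBR322-derived backbone remnants rather than functional parts.

The expression cassette follows the standard pET design. A T7 promoter is immediately followed by a lac operator, then the phage T7 gene 10 ribosome binding site, the coding region and a T7 terminator. The plasmid also carries lacI under its own promoter. Transcription therefore depends on a host that supplies T7 RNA polymerase, and it is repressed until relieved by IPTG or lactose. Directly downstream of the ribosome binding site, the automated annotation marks a short fragment matching chicken lactate dehydrogenase A. This is consistent with the insert, since the HAT (histidine affinity tag) sequence derives from that protein. A short histidine tag match lies downstream, likely the vector's C-terminal His tag, though the record does not say whether it is in frame with the epitope. The small "SET1" hit before the terminator is probably a match to T7-derived vector sequence. The stated purpose is simply expression of the HAT epitope, and no fusion partner or further application is described.
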