Features (pLannotate 1.2.2; 19 found; start..end, strand, type, name):
     12..440     +  rep_origin     f1 ori (sequence partly withheld): f1 bacteriophage origin of replication; arrow indicates direction of (+) strand synthesis
    493..550     +  promoter       AmpR promoter (fragment): bla
    559..1374    -  CDS            KanR: aminoglycoside phosphotransferase; aph(3')-Ia; confers resistance to kanamycin in bacteria or G418 (Geneticin®) in eukaryotes
   1496..2084    +  rep_origin     ori: high-copy-number ColE1/pMB1/pBR322/pUC origin of replication
   2270..2409    -  misc_feature   bom: basis of mobility region from pBR322
   2511..2702    -  CDS            rop: Rop protein, which maintains plasmids at low copy number; rop
   2719..3099    +  CDS            YPB1_ECOLX: Protein predicted: Swiss-Prot protein existence level 4. From Escherichia coli.
   3171..3462    -  CDS            TcR (fragment): tetracycline efflux protein; tet; confers resistance to tetracycline
   3477..3498    -  protein_bind   CAP binding site: CAP binding activates transcription in the presence of cAMP. E. coli catabolite activator protein
   3511..4593    -  CDS            lacI: lac repressor; lacI; The lac repressor binds to the lac operator to inhibit transcription in E. coli. This inhibition can be relieved by adding lactose or isopropyl-β-D-thiogalactopyranoside (IPTG).
   4594..4671    -  promoter       lacI promoter: lacI
   4679..4958    -  CDS            TcR (fragment): tetracycline efflux protein; tet; confers resistance to tetracycline
   4980..4998    +  promoter       T7 promoter: promoter for bacteriophage T7 RNA polymerase
   4999..5023    +  protein_bind   lac operator: The lac repressor binds to the lac operator to inhibit transcription in E. coli. This inhibition can be relieved by adding lactose or isopropyl-β-D-thiogalactopyranoside (IPTG). lac repressor encoded by lacI
   5038..5060    +  RBS            RBS: efficient ribosome binding site from bacteriophage T7 gene 10 (Olins and Rangwala, 1989)
   5064..5126    +  CDS            LDHA (fragment): LDHA_CHICK - Experimental evidence at protein level: Swiss-Prot protein existence level 1. From Gallus gallus (Chicken).
   5170..5187    +  CDS            9xHis (fragment): 9xHis affinity tag
   5197..5246    +  CDS            SET1 (fragment): solubility-enhancement tag derived from T7 phage gene 10B
   5254..5301    +  terminator     T7 terminator: transcription terminator for bacteriophage T7 RNA polymerase
>Addgene plasmid #129445 | pET28a HAT epitope | addgene full sequence | sequence record 257459 | Addgene NGS Result
TGGCGAATGGG
[124 nt withheld, positions 12-135]
C
[91 nt withheld, positions 137-227]
A
[49 nt withheld, positions 229-277]
CCTTTGACGTTGGAGTCCACGTTCTTT
[37 nt withheld, positions 305-341]
ACCCTATCTCGGTCTATTCTTTTGATTTATAAGGGATTTTGCCGATTTCGGCCTATTGGTTAAAAAATGA
GCTGATTTAACAAAAATTTAACGCGAATTTTAACAAAATATTAACGCTTACAATTTAGGTGGCACTTTTC
GGGGAAATGTGCGCGGAACCCCTATTTGTTTATTTTTCTAAATACATTCAAATATGTATCCGCTCATGAA
TTAATTCTTAGAAAAACTCATCGAGCATCAAATGAAACTGCAATTTATTCATATCAGGATTATCAATACC
ATATTTTTGAAAAAGCCGTTTCTGTAATGAAGGAGAAAACTCACCGAGGCAGTTCCATAGGATGGCAAGA
TCCTGGTATCGGTCTGCGATTCCGACTCGTCCAACATCAATACAACCTATTAATTTCCCCTCGTCAAAAA
TAAGGTTATCAAGTGAGAAATCACCATGAGTGACGACTGAATCCGGTGAGAATGGCAAAAGTTTATGCAT
TTCTTTCCAGACTTGTTCAACAGGCCAGCCATTACGCTCGTCATCAAAATCACTCGCATCAACCAAACCG
TTATTCATTCGTGATTGCGCCTGAGCGAGACGAAATACGCGATCGCTGTTAAAAGGACAATTACAAACAG
GAATCGAATGCAACCGGCGCAGGAACACTGCCAGCGCATCAACAATATTTTCACCTGAATCAGGATATTC
TTCTAATACCTGGAATGCTGTTTTCCCGGGGATCGCAGTGGTGAGTAACCATGCATCATCAGGAGTACGG
ATAAAATGCTTGATGGTCGGAAGAGGCATAAATTCCGTCAGCCAGTTTAGTCTGACCATCTCATCTGTAA
CATCATTGGCAACGCTACCTTTGCCATGTTTCAGAAACAACTCTGGCGCATCGGGCTTCCCATACAATCG
ATAGATTGTCGCACCTGATTGCCCGACATTATCGCGAGCCCATTTATACCCATATAAATCAGCATCCATG
TTGGAATTTAATCGCGGCCTAGAGCAAGACGTTTCCCGTTGAATATGGCTCATAACACCCCTTGTATTAC
TGTTTATGTAAGCAGACAGTTTTATTGTTCATGACCAAAATCCCTTAACGTGAGTTTTCGTTCCACTGAG
CGTCAGACCCCGTAGAAAAGATCAAAGGATCTTCTTGAGATCCTTTTTTTCTGCGCGTAATCTGCTGCTT
GCAAACAAAAAAACCACCGCTACCAGCGGTGGTTTGTTTGCCGGATCAAGAGCTACCAACTCTTTTTCCG
AAGGTAACTGGCTTCAGCAGAGCGCAGATACCAAATACTGTCCTTCTAGTGTAGCCGTAGTTAGGCCACC
ACTTCAAGAACTCTGTAGCACCGCCTACATACCTCGCTCTGCTAATCCTGTTACCAGTGGCTGCTGCCAG
TGGCGATAAGTCGTGTCTTACCGGGTTGGACTCAAGACGATAGTTACCGGATAAGGCGCAGCGGTCGGGC
TGAACGGGGGGTTCGTGCACACAGCCCAGCTTGGAGCGAACGACCTACACCGAACTGAGATACCTACAGC
GTGAGCTATGAGAAAGCGCCACGCTTCCCGAAGGGAGAAAGGCGGACAGGTATCCGGTAAGCGGCAGGGT
CGGAACAGGAGAGCGCACGAGGGAGCTTCCAGGGGGAAACGCCTGGTATCTTTATAGTCCTGTCGGGTTT
CGCCACCTCTGACTTGAGCGTCGATTTTTGTGATGCTCGTCAGGGGGGCGGAGCCTATGGAAAAACGCCA
GCAACGCGGCCTTTTTACGGTTCCTGGCCTTTTGCTGGCCTTTTGCTCACATGTTCTTTCCTGCGTTATC
CCCTGATTCTGTGGATAACCGTATTACCGCCTTTGAGTGAGCTGATACCGCTCGCCGCAGCCGAACGACC
GAGCGCAGCGAGTCAGTGAGCGAGGAAGCGGAAGAGCGCCTGATGCGGTATTTTCTCCTTACGCATCTGT
GCGGTATTTCACACCGCAATGGTGCACTCTCAGTACAATCTGCTCTGATGCCGCATAGTTAAGCCAGTAT
ACACTCCGCTATCGCTACGTGACTGGGTCATGGCTGCGCCCCGACACCCGCCAACACCCGCTGACGCGCC
CTGACGGGCTTGTCTGCTCCCGGCATCCGCTTACAGACAAGCTGTGACCGTCTCCGGGAGCTGCATGTGT
CAGAGGTTTTCACCGTCATCACCGAAACGCGCGAGGCAGCTGCGGTAAAGCTCATCAGCGTGGTCGTGAA
GCGATTCACAGATGTCTGCCTGTTCATCCGCGTCCAGCTCGTTGAGTTTCTCCAGAAGCGTTAATGTCTG
GCTTCTGATAAAGCGGGCCATGTTAAGGGCGGTTTTTTCCTGTTTGGTCACTGATGCCTCCGTGTAAGGG
GGATTTCTGTTCATGGGGGTAATGATACCGATGAAACGAGAGAGGATGCTCACGATACGGGTTACTGATG
ATGAACATGCCCGGTTACTGGAACGTTGTGAGGGTAAACAACTGGCGGTATGGATGCGGCGGGACCAGAG
AAAAATCACTCAGGGTCAATGCCAGCGCTTCGTTAATACAGATGTAGGTGTTCCACAGGGTAGCCAGCAG
CATCCTGCGATGCAGATCCGGAACATAATGGTGCAGGGCGCTGACTTCCGCGTTTCCAGACTTTACGAAA
CACGGAAACCGAAGACCATTCATGTTGTTGCTCAGGTCGCAGACGTTTTGCAGCAGCAGTCGCTTCACGT
TCGCTCGCGTATCGGTGATTCATTCTGCTAACCAGTAAGGCAACCCCGCCAGCCTAGCCGGGTCCTCAAC
GACAGGAGCACGATCATGCGCACCCGTGGGGCCGCCATGCCGGCGATAATGGCCTGCTTCTCGCCGAAAC
GTTTGGTGGCGGGACCAGTGACGAAGGCTTGAGCGAGGGCGTGCAAGATTCCGAATACCGCAAGCGACAG
GCCGATCATCGTCGCGCTCCAGCGAAAGCGGTCCTCGCCGAAAATGACCCAGAGCGCTGCCGGCACCTGT
CCTACGAGTTGCATGATAAAGAAGACAGTCATAAGTGCGGCGACGATAGTCATGCCCCGCGCCCACCGGA
AGGAGCTGACTGGGTTGAAGGCTCTCAAGGGCATCGGTCGAGATCCCGGTGCCTAATGAGTGAGCTAACT
TACATTAATTGCGTTGCGCTCACTGCCCGCTTTCCAGTCGGGAAACCTGTCGTGCCAGCTGCATTAATGA
ATCGGCCAACGCGCGGGGAGAGGCGGTTTGCGTATTGGGCGCCAGGGTGGTTTTTCTTTTCACCAGTGAG
ACGGGCAACAGCTGATTGCCCTTCACCGCCTGGCCCTGAGAGAGTTGCAGCAAGCGGTCCACGCTGGTTT
GCCCCAGCAGGCGAAAATCCTGTTTGATGGTGGTTAACGGCGGGATATAACATGAGCTGTCTTCGGTATC
GTCGTATCCCACTACCGAGATATCCGCACCAACGCGCAGCCCGGACTCGGTAATGGCGCGCATTGCGCCC
AGCGCCATCTGATCGTTGGCAACCAGCATCGCAGTGGGAACGATGCCCTCATTCAGCATTTGCATGGTTT
GTTGAAAACCGGACATGGCACTCCAGTCGCCTTCCCGTTCCGCTATCGGCTGAATTTGATTGCGAGTGAG
ATATTTATGCCAGCCAGCCAGACGCAGACGCGCCGAGACAGAACTTAATGGGCCCGCTAACAGCGCGATT
TGCTGGTGACCCAATGCGACCAGATGCTCCACGCCCAGTCGCGTACCGTCTTCATGGGAGAAAATAATAC
TGTTGATGGGTGTCTGGTCAGAGACATCAAGAAATAACGCCGGAACATTAGTGCAGGCAGCTTCCACAGC
AATGGCATCCTGGTCATCCAGCGGATAGTTAATGATCAGCCCACTGACGCGTTGCGCGAGAAGATTGTGC
ACCGCCGCTTTACAGGCTTCGACGCCGCTTCGTTCTACCATCGACACCACCACGCTGGCACCCAGTTGAT
CGGCGCGAGATTTAATCGCCGCGACAATTTGCGACGGCGCGTGCAGGGCCAGACTGGAGGTGGCAACGCC
AATCAGCAACGACTGTTTGCCCGCCAGTTGTTGTGCCACGCGGTTGGGAATGTAATTCAGCTCCGCCATC
GCCGCTTCCACTTTTTCCCGCGTTTTCGCAGAAACGTGGCTGGCCTGGTTCACCACGCGGGAAACGGTCT
GATAAGAGACACCGGCATACTCTGCGACATCGTATAACGTTACTGGTTTCACATTCACCACCCTGAATTG
ACTCTCTTCCGGGCGCTATCATGCCATACCGCGAAAGGTTTTGCGCCATTCGATGGTGTCCGGGATCTCG
ACGCTCTCCCTTATGCGACTCCTGCATTAGGAAGCAGCCCAGTAGTAGGTTGAGGCCGTTGAGCACCGCC
GCCGCAAGGAATGGTGCATGCAAGGAGATGGCGCCCAACAGTCCCCCGGCCACGGGGCCTGCCACCATAC
CCACGCCGAAACAAGCGCTCATGAGCCCGAAGTGGCGAGCCCGATCTTCCCCATCGGTGATGTCGGCGAT
ATAGGCGCCAGCAACCGCACCTGTGGCGCCGGTGATGCCGGCCACGATGCGTCCGGCGTAGAGGATCGAG
ATCTCGATCCCGCGAAATTAATACGACTCACTATAGGGGAATTGTGAGCGGATAACAATTCCCCTCTAGA
AATAATTTTGTTTAACTTTAAGAAGGAGATATACCATGAAGGATCACCTGATCCATAACGTTCACAAGGA
ACATGCACACGCTCATAACAAACTGGTGCCGCGCGAGCTCCGTCGACAAGCTTGCGGCCGCACTCGAGCA
CCACCACCACCACCACTGAGATCCGGCTGCTAACAAAGCCCGAAAGGAAGCTGAGTTGGCTGCTGCCACC
GCTGAGCAATAACTAGCATAACCCCTTGGGGCCTCTAAACGGGTCTTGAGGGGTTTTTTGCTGAAAGGAG
GAACTATATCCGGAT
